Addgene plasmid #91441: pHH0103_PTK6-1/1
Purpose: Protein expression and purification of human SH3 domain construct PTK6-1/1
Depositing lab: Sachdev Sidhu. Depositing organization: University of Toronto. Publication: Comprehensive Analysis of the Human SH3 Domain Family Reveals a Wide Variety of Non-canonical Specificities. Teyra J, Huang H, Jain S, Guan X, Dong A, Liu Y, Tempel W, Min J, Tong Y, Kim PM, Bader GD, Sidhu SS. Structure. 2017 Oct 3;25(10):1598-1610.e3. doi: 10.1016/j.str.2017.07.017. Epub 2017 Sep 7. PubMed 28890361.
Backbone
  Vector backbone: pHH0103
  Vector type: Bacterial Expression
Growth in bacteria
  Bacterial resistance: Ampicillin, 100 μg/mL
  Growth temperature: 37°C
  Growth strain: DH5alpha
  Copy number: Low Copy
Gene/Insert
  Gene/Insert name: PTK6-1/1
  Species: H. sapiens (human)
  Insert size (bp): 236
  Entrez Gene: PTK6 (a.k.a. BRK)
  Cloning method: Restriction Enzyme; 5′ cloning site Sfi1 (unknown if destroyed); 3′ cloning site Not1 (unknown if destroyed)
Terms and licenses: Academic/Nonprofit Terms; Industry Terms: Not Available to Industry
How to cite: pHH0103_PTK6-1/1 was a gift from Sachdev Sidhu (Addgene plasmid # 91441 ; http://n2t.net/addgene:91441 ; RRID:Addgene_91441)
