[The description below was written by a language model from this plasmid's Addgene catalogue record and pLannotate feature annotations shown in this document.]
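Description:
pHH0103_PTK6-1/1 is a bacterial expression plasmid built on the pHH0103 backbone for producing and purifying an SH3 domain construct of human PTK6 (also known as BRK) in E. coli. The 6,927-nt sequenced plasmid carries a ColE1/pBR322-type origin with the bom region and is catalogued as low copy, although the rop gene appears only as fragments interrupted by an f1 phage origin. Selection is by ampicillin through the TEM beta-lactamase gene and its native promoter. Short remnants of a tetracycline resistance gene and its promoter are annotated, but these are fragments and not a functional marker.

Expression is driven by the tac promoter followed by a lac operator. An on-board lacI gene under the lacIq promoter supplies elevated levels of repressor, so transcription should be held off until induced with IPTG. Downstream, the annotated reading frame contains a 6xHis tag followed by Schistosoma japonicum glutathione S-transferase, giving two affinity handles for purification. The 236-bp PTK6 insert, cloned between SfiI and NotI sites, is not itself annotated in the feature table. The unannotated gap between the end of GST and the fd terminator is the likely location, which would place the SH3 domain as a C-terminal fusion to His-GST, though the record does not state this explicitly. Fragments of M13 gene III lie beyond the terminator, and together with the f1 origin they suggest descent from a phagemid display vector; they are not expected to form part of the expressed protein. The construct belongs to a collection used for a family-wide analysis of human SH3 domain binding specificities.
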