Features (pLannotate 1.2.2; 20 found; start..end, strand, type, name):
     45..122     +  promoter       lacIq promoter: lacI (mutant); In the lacIq allele, a single base change in the promoter boosts expression of the lacI gene about 10-fold.
    123..1205    +  CDS            lacI: lac repressor; lacI; The lac repressor binds to the lac operator to inhibit transcription in E. coli. This inhibition can be relieved by adding lactose or isopropyl-β-D-thiogalactopyranoside (IPTG).
   1218..1239    +  protein_bind   CAP binding site: CAP binding activates transcription in the presence of cAMP. E. coli catabolite activator protein
   1258..1275    +  promoter       tet promoter (fragment): E. coli promoter for tetracycline efflux protein gene
   1448..1476    +  promoter       tac promoter: strong E. coli promoter; hybrid between the trp and lac UV5 promoters
   1484..1500    +  protein_bind   lac operator: The lac repressor binds to the lac operator to inhibit transcription in E. coli. This inhibition can be relieved by adding lactose or isopropyl-β-D-thiogalactopyranoside (IPTG). lac repressor encoded by lacI
   1585..1602    +  CDS            6xHis: 6xHis affinity tag
   1618..2271    +  CDS            GST26_SCHJA: Experimental evidence at protein level: Swiss-Prot protein existence level 1. GST isoenzymes appear to play a central role in the parasite detoxification system. Other functions are also suspected including a role in increasing the solubility of haematin in the parasite gut. From Schistosoma japonicum (Blood fluke).
   2569..2616    +  terminator     fd terminator (sequence withheld): central terminator from bacteriophage fd (Otsuka and Kunisawa, 1982)
   2621..2833    +  CDS            M13 gene III (fragment) (sequence partly withheld): pIII; III; minor coat protein
   2848..3318    +  CDS            M13 gene III (fragment) (sequence partly withheld): pIII; III; minor coat protein
   3340..3410    +  CDS            TcR (fragment): tetracycline efflux protein; tet; confers resistance to tetracycline
   3652..4032    -  CDS            YPB1_ECOLX: Protein predicted: Swiss-Prot protein existence level 4. From Escherichia coli.
   4049..4200    +  CDS            rop (fragment): Rop protein, which maintains plasmids at low copy number; rop
   4236..4664    -  rep_origin     f1 ori (sequence partly withheld): f1 bacteriophage origin of replication; arrow indicates direction of (+) strand synthesis
   4673..4712    +  CDS            rop (fragment): Rop protein, which maintains plasmids at low copy number; rop
   4814..4954    +  misc_feature   bom: basis of mobility region from pBR322
   5140..5727    -  rep_origin     ori: high-copy-number ColE1/pMB1/pBR322/pUC origin of replication
   5901..6758    -  CDS            bla: BLAT_ECOLX - Experimental evidence at protein level: Swiss-Prot protein existence level 1. TEM-type are the most prevalent beta-lactamases in enterobacteria; they hydrolyze the beta-lactam bond in susceptible beta-lactam antibiotics, thus conferring resistance to penicillins and cephalosporins. TEM-3 and TEM-4 are capable of hydrolyzing cefotaxime and ceftazidime. TEM-5 is capable of hydrolyzing ceftazidime. TEM-6 is capable of hydrolyzing ceftazidime and aztreonam. TEM-8/CAZ-2, TEM- 16/CAZ-7 and TEM-24/CAZ-6 are markedly active against ceftazidime. IRT- 4 shows resistance to beta-lactamase in
   6759..6863    -  promoter       AmpR promoter: bla
>Addgene plasmid #91441 | pHH0103_PTK6-1/1 | addgene full sequence | sequence record 192303 | Addgene NGS Result
AAAAATAGGCGTATCACGAGGCCCTTTCGTCTTCAAGAATTCCCGACACCATCGAATGGTGCAAAACCTT
TCGCGGTATGGCATGATAGCGCCCGGAAGAGAGTCAATTCAGGGTGGTGAATGTGAAACCAGTAACGTTA
TACGATGTCGCAGAGTATGCCGGTGTCTCTTATCAGACCGTTTCCCGCGTGGTGAACCAGGCCAGCCACG
TTTCTGCGAAAACGCGGGAAAAAGTGGAAGCGGCGATGGCGGAGCTGAATTACATTCCCAACCGCGTGGC
ACAACAACTGGCGGGCAAACAGTCGTTGCTGATTGGCGTTGCCACCTCCAGTCTGGCCCTGCACGCGCCG
TCGCAAATTGTCGCGGCGATTAAATCTCGCGCCGATCAACTGGGTGCCAGCGTGGTGGTGTCGATGGTAG
AACGAAGCGGCGTCGAAGCCTGTAAAGCGGCGGTGCACAATCTTCTCGCGCAACGCGTCAGTGGGCTGAT
CATTAACTATCCGCTGGATGACCAGGATGCCATTGCTGTGGAAGCTGCCTGCACTAATGTTCCGGCGTTA
TTTCTTGATGTCTCTGACCAGACACCCATCAACAGTATTATTTTCTCCCATGAAGACGGTACGCGACTGG
GCGTGGAGCATCTGGTCGCATTGGGTCACCAGCAAATCGCGCTGTTAGCGGGCCCATTAAGTTCTGTCTC
GGCGCGTCTGCGTCTGGCTGGCTGGCATAAATATCTCACTCGCAATCAAATTCAGCCGATAGCGGAACGG
GAAGGCGACTGGAGTGCCATGTCCGGTTTTCAACAAACCATGCAAATGCTGAATGAGGGCATCGTTCCCA
CTGCGATGCTGGTTGCCAACGATCAGATGGCGCTGGGCGCAATGCGCGCCATTACCGAGTCCGGGCTGCG
CGTTGGTGCGGATATCTCGGTAGTGGGATACGACGATACCGAAGACAGCTCATGTTATATCCCGCCGTTA
ACCACCATCAAACAGGATTTTCGCCTGCTGGGGCAAACCAGCGTGGACCGCTTGCTGCAACTCTCTCAGG
GCCAGGCGGTGAAGGGCAATCAGCTGTTGCCCGTCTCACTGGTGAAAAGAAAAACCACCCTGGCGCCCAA
TACGCAAACCGCCTCTCCCCGCGCGTTGGCCGATTCATTAATGCAGCTGGCACGACAGGTTTCCCGACTG
GAAAGCGGGCAGTGAGCGCAACGCAATTAATGTAAGTTAGCTCACTCATTAGGCACAATTCTCATGTTTG
ACAGCTTATCATCGACTGCACGGTGCACCAATGCTTCTGGCGTCAGGCAGCCATCGGAAGCTGTGGTATG
GCTGTGCAGGTCGTAAATCACTGCATAATTCGTGTCGCTCAAGGCGCACTCCCGTTCTGGATAATGTTTT
TTGCGCCGACATCATAACGGTTCTGGCAAATATTCTGAAATGAGCTGTTGACAATTAATCATCGGCTCGT
ATAATGTGTGGAATTGTGAGCGGATAACAATTTCACACAGGAAACAGCCAGTCCGTTTAGGTGTTTTCAC
GAGCACTTCACCAACAAGGACCATAGATTATGAAAATCGAAGAACACCATCACCATCACCATTCCAGCGG
TAAGCTTATGTCCCCTATACTAGGTTATTGGAAAATTAAGGGCCTTGTGCAACCCACTCGACTTCTTTTG
GAATATCTTGAAGAAAAATATGAAGAGCATTTGTATGAGCGCGATGAAGGTGATAAATGGCGAAACAAAA
AGTTTGAATTGGGTTTGGAGTTTCCCAATCTTCCTTATTATATTGATGGTGATGTTAAATTAACACAGTC
TATGGCCATCATACGTTATATAGCTGACAAGCACAACATGTTGGGTGGTTGTCCAAAAGAGCGTGCAGAG
ATTTCAATGCTTGAAGGAGCGGTTTTGGATATTAGATACGGTGTTTCGAGAATTGCATATAGTAAAGACT
TTGAAACTCTCAAAGTTGATTTTCTTAGCAAGCTACCTGAAATGCTGAAAATGTTCGAAGATCGTTTATG
TCATAAAACATATTTAAATGGTGATCATGTAACCCATCCTGACTTCATGTTGTATGACGCTCTTGATGTT
GTTTTATACATGGACCCAATGTGCCTGGATGCGTTCCCAAAATTAGTTTGTTTTAAAAAACGTATTGAAG
CTATCCCACAAATTGATAAGTACTTGAAATCCAGCAAGTATATAGCATGGCCTTTGCAGGGCTGGCAAGC
CACGTTTGGTGGTGGCGACCATCCTCCAAAATCGGATCTGGAAGTTCTGTTCCAGGGGCCCCTGTCCAGC
GGTCTGGTTCCGCGTGGTTCCGGTACCGCGGCCCAGCCGGCCATGGCCCAGGGCGCGCTGCCGAAATATG
TCGGTCTGTGGGACTTCAAATCCCGTACCGATGAAGAACTGTCTTTTCGTGCCGGTGATGTTTTTCATGT
TGCCCGTAAAGAAGAACAATGGTGGTGGGCAACCCTGTTAGATGAAGCAGGTGGTGCAGTTGCACAAGGT
TATGTCCCGCATAACTATCTGGCAGAACGTGAAGCGGCCGCATA
[142 nt withheld, positions 2565-2706]
C
[98 nt withheld, positions 2708-2805]
AGTTTGTACTGGTGACGAAACTCAGTGTCTAGCTAGAGTGGC
[149 nt withheld, positions 2848-2996]
T
[41 nt withheld, positions 2998-3038]
T
[62 nt withheld, positions 3040-3101]
A
[35 nt withheld, positions 3103-3137]
CCTCCCTCAATCGGTTGAATGTCGCCCTTTTGTCTTTGGCGCTGGTAAACCATATGAA
[86 nt withheld, positions 3196-3281]
T
[54 nt withheld, positions 3283-3336]
CTAGCGCCGCCCTATACCTTGTCTGCCTCCCCGCGTTGCGTCGCGGTGCATGGAGCCGGGCCACCTCGAC
CTGAATGGAAGCCGGCGGCACCTCGCTAACGGATTCACCACTCCAAGAATTGGAGCCAATCAATTCTTGC
GGAGAACTGTGAATGCGCAAACCAACCCTTGGCAGAACATATCCATCGCGTCCGCCATCTCCAGCAGCCG
CACGCGGCGCATCTCGGGCAGCGTTGGGTCCTGGCCACGGGTGCGCATGATCGTGCTCCTGTCGTTGAGG
ACCCGGCTAGGCTGGCGGGGTTGCCTTACTGGTTAGCAGAATGAATCACCGATACGCGAGCGAACGTGAA
GCGACTGCTGCTGCAAAACGTCTGCGACCTGAGCAACAACATGAATGGTCTTCGGTTTCCGTGTTTCGTA
AAGTCTGGAAACGCGGAAGTCAGCGCCCTGCACCATTATGTTCCGGATCTGCATCGCAGGATGCTGCTGG
CTACCCTGTGGAACACCTACATCTGTATTAACGAAGCGCTGGCATTGACCCTGAGTGATTTTTCTCTGGT
CCCGCCGCATCCATACCGCCAGTTGTTTACCCTCACAACGTTCCAGTAACCGGGCATGTTCATCATCAGT
AACCCGTATCGTGAGCATCCTCTCTCGTTTCATCGGTATCATTACCCCCATGAACAGAAATCCCCCTTAC
ACGGAGGCATCAGTGACCAAACAGGAAAAAACCGCCCTTAACATGGCCCGCTTTATCAGAAGCCAGACAT
TAACGCTTCTGGAGAAACTCAACGAGCTGGACGCGGATGAACAGGCAGACATCTGTGAATCGCTTCACGA
CCACGCTGATGAGCTTTACCGCAGGATCCGCGAAATTGTAAGCGTTAATATTTTGTTAAAATTCGCGTTA
AATTTTTGTTAAATCAGCTCATTTTTTAACCAATAGGCCGAAATCGGCAAAATCCCTTATAAATCAAAAG
AATAGACCGAGATAGGGT
[37 nt withheld, positions 4335-4371]
AAAGAACGTGGACTCCAACGTCAAAGG
[49 nt withheld, positions 4399-4447]
T
[91 nt withheld, positions 4449-4539]
G
[124 nt withheld, positions 4541-4664]
CGCGGATCCTGCCTCGCGCGTTTCGGTGATGACGGTGAAAACCTCTGACACATGCAGCTCCCGGAGACGG
TCACAGCTTGTCTGTAAGCGGATGCCGGGAGCAGACAAGCCCGTCAGGGCGCGTCAGCGGGTGTTGGCGG
GTGTCGGGGCGCAGCCATGACCCAGTCACGTAGCGATAGCGGAGTGTATACTGGCTTAACTATGCGGCAT
CAGAGCAGATTGTACTGAGAGTGCACCATATGCGGTGTGAAATACCGCACAGATGCGTAAGGAGAAAATA
CCGCATCAGGCGCTCTTCCGCTTCCTCGCTCACTGACTCGCTGCGCTCGGTCGTTCGGCTGCGGCGAGCG
GTATCAGCTCACTCAAAGGCGGTAATACGGTTATCCACAGAATCAGGGGATAACGCAGGAAAGAACATGT
GAGCAAAAGGCCAGCAAAAGGCCAGGAACCGTAAAAAGGCCGCGTTGCTGGCGTTTTTCCATAGGCTCCG
CCCCCCTGACGAGCATCACAAAAATCGACGCTCAAGTCAGAGGTGGCGAAACCCGACAGGACTATAAAGA
TACCAGGGTTTCCCCCTGGAAGCTCCCTCGTGCGCTCTCCTGTTCCGACCCTGCCGCTTACCGGATACCT
GTCCGCCTTTCTCCCTTCGGGAAGCGTGGCGCTTTCTCATAGCTCACGCTGTAGGTATCTCAGTTCGGTG
TAGGTCGTTCGCTCCAAGCTGGGCTGTGTGCACGAACCCCCCGTTCAGCCCGACCGCTGCGCCTTATCCG
GTAACTATCGTCTTGAGTCCAACCCGGTAAGACACGACTTATCGCCACTGGCAGCAGCCACTGGTAACAG
GATTAGCAGAGCGAGGTATGTAGGCGGTGCTACAGAGTTCTTGAAGTGGTGGCCTAACTACGGCTACACT
AGAAGGACAGTATTTGGTATCTGCGCTCTGCTGAAGCCAGTTACCTTCGGAAAAAGAGTTGGTAGCTCTT
GATCCGGCAAACAAACCACCGCTGGTAGCGGTGGTTTTTTTGTTTGCAAGCAGCAGATTACGCGCAGAAA
AAAAGGATCTCAAGAAGATCCTTTGATCTTTTCTACGGGGTCTGACGCTCAGTGGAACGAAAACTCACGT
TAAGGGATTTTGGTCATGAGATTATCAAAAAGGATCTTCACCTAGATCCTTTTAAATTAAAAATGAAGTT
TTAAATCAATCTAAAGTATATATGAGTAAACTTGGTCTGACAGTTACCAATGCTTAATCAGTGAGGCACC
TATCTCAGCGATCTGTCTATTTCGTTCATCCATAGTTGCCTGACTCCCCGTCGTGTAGATAACTACGATA
CGGGAGGGCTTACCATCTGGCCCCAGTGCTGCAATGATACCGCGAGACCCACGCTCACCGGCTCCAGATT
TATCAGCAATAAACCAGCCAGCCGGAAGGGCCGAGCGCAGAAGTGGTCCTGCAACTTTATCCGCCTCCAT
CCAGTCTATTAATTGTTGCCGGGAAGCTAGAGTAAGTAGTTCGCCAGTTAATAGTTTGCGCAACGTTGTT
GCCATTGCTGCAGGCATCGTGGTGTCACGCTCGTCGTTTGGTATGGCTTCATTCAGCTCCGGTTCCCAAC
GATCAAGGCGAGTTACATGATCCCCCATATTGTGCAAAAAAGCGGTTAGCTCCTTCGGTCCTCCGATCGT
TGTCAGAAGTAAGTTGGCCGCAGTGTTATCACTCATGGTTATGGCAGCACTGCATAATTCTCTTACTGTC
ATGCCATCCGTAAGATGCTTTTCTGTGACTGGTGAGTACTCAACCAAGTCATTCTGAGAATAGTGTATGC
GGCGACCGAGTTGCTCTTGCCCGGCGTCAACACGGGATAATACCGCGCCACATAGCAGAACTTTAAAAGT
GCTCATCATTGGAAAACGTTCTTCGGGGCGAAAACTCTCAAGGATCTTACCGCTGTTGAGATCCAGTTCG
ATGTAACCCACTCGTGCACCCAACTGATCTTCAGCATCTTTTACTTTCACCAGCGTTTCTGGGTGAGCAA
AAACAGGAAGGCAAAATGCCGCAAAAAAGGGAATAAGGGCGACACGGAAATGTTGAATACTCATACTCTT
CCTTTTTCAATATTATTGAAGCATTTATCAGGGTTATTGTCTCATGAGCGGATACATATTTGAATGTATT
TAGAAAAATAAACAAATAGGGGTTCCGCGCACATTTCCCCGAAAAGTGCCACCTGACGTCTAAGAAACCA
TTATTATCATGACATTAACCTAT
