>Addgene plasmid #91441 | pHH0103_PTK6-1/1 | depositor partial sequence | sequence record 175929 | insert sequence
GGTACCGAATTCGGATCCGCGCGCTGCCGAAATATGTCGGTCTGTGGGACTTCAAATCCCGTACCGATGA
AGAACTGTCTTTTCGTGCCGGTGATGTTTTTCATGTTGCCCGTAAAGAAGAACAATGGTGGTGGGCAACC
CTGTTAGATGAAGCAGGTGGTGCAGTTGCACAAGGTTATGTCCCGCATAACTATCTGGCAGAACGTGAAG
CGGCCGCTAGCTAAGTCGACGAGCTC
